Addgene plasmid #50698: pFUS2_b4
Purpose: Intermediate array vector
Depositing lab: Takashi Yamamoto. Depositing organization: Hiroshima University. Publication: Repeating pattern of non-RVD variations in DNA-binding modules enhances TALEN activity. Sakuma T, Ochiai H, Kaneko T, Mashimo T, Tokumasu D, Sakane Y, Suzuki K, Miyamoto T, Sakamoto N, Matsuura S, Yamamoto T. Sci Rep. 2013 Nov 29;3:3379. doi: 10.1038/srep03379. PubMed 24287550.
Backbone
  Vector backbone: pCR8
  Backbone manufacturer: Invitrogen
  Vector type: TALEN
Growth in bacteria
  Bacterial resistance: Spectinomycin, 50 μg/mL
  Growth temperature: 37°C
  Growth strain: XL1 Blue
  Copy number: High Copy
Gene/Insert
  Gene/Insert name: LacZ + BsaI restriction sites
  Cloning method: Unknown
  Sequencing primers: 5′ pCR8_F1 (ttgatgcctggcagttccct)
Terms and licenses: Academic/Nonprofit Terms; Industry Terms: Not Available to Industry
How to cite: pFUS2_b4 was a gift from Takashi Yamamoto (Addgene plasmid # 50698 ; http://n2t.net/addgene:50698 ; RRID:Addgene_50698)
