[The description below was written by a language model from this plasmid's Addgene catalogue record and pLannotate feature annotations shown in this document.]
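Description:
pFUS2_b4 is a small (about 2.9 kb) bacterial cloning plasmid built on the Invitrogen pCR8 backbone and catalogued as an intermediate array vector for TALEN construction. It is propagated in E. coli at high copy from a ColE1/pUC-type origin and selected with spectinomycin through an aadA (SmR) aminoglycoside adenylyltransferase gene. A fragment of the class 1 integron Pc promoter lies upstream of this marker, along with a short remnant of a gentamicin resistance gene. rrnB T1 and T2 terminators flank one side of the cloning region, helping to insulate it from read-through transcription.

The recorded insert is a LacZ cassette with BsaI restriction sites. The feature table shows a lacZα coding region in two annotated pieces, driven by the lac promoter with its operator and CAP binding site. It also contains pBluescript-derived elements: T7 and T3 promoters, a partial multiple cloning site and a tiny f1 ori remnant. The BsaI sites themselves are not annotated, so their exact positions and overhangs cannot be read from the record.

In vectors of this kind, the type IIS enzyme BsaI releases the lacZα stuffer so that a set of TALE repeat modules can be ligated in its place in a defined order by Golden Gate assembly. Loss of lacZα allows blue/white screening for successful assemblies, and the resulting partial repeat array is normally moved into a final TALEN expression vector in a second assembly step. The name suggests one member of a series of such array vectors, but the record does not state which positions or how many modules this particular version accepts. It carries no eukaryotic expression elements.
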