Features (pLannotate 1.2.2; 16 found; start..end, strand, type, name):
    515..607     +  CDS            lacI (fragment): lac repressor; lacI; The lac repressor binds to the lac operator to inhibit transcription in E. coli. This inhibition can be relieved by adding lactose or isopropyl-β-D-thiogalactopyranoside (IPTG).
    662..689     -  terminator     rrnB T2 terminator: transcription terminator T2 from the E. coli rrnB gene
    821..864     +  terminator     rrnB T1 terminator: Escherichia coli rrnB; transcription terminator T1 from the E. coli rrnB gene
    911..947     -  CDS            lacZα (fragment): LacZα fragment of β-galactosidase; lacZ fragment
    974..992     -  rep_origin     f1 ori (fragment): f1 bacteriophage origin of replication; arrow indicates direction of (+) strand synthesis
    997..1152    -  CDS            lacZα (fragment): LacZα fragment of β-galactosidase; lacZ fragment
   1160..1178    +  promoter       T7 promoter: promoter for bacteriophage T7 RNA polymerase
   1187..1210    -  misc_feature   MCS (fragment): pBluescript multiple cloning site
   1226..1244    -  promoter       T3 promoter: promoter for bacteriophage T3 RNA polymerase
   1289..1305    -  protein_bind   lac operator: The lac repressor binds to the lac operator to inhibit transcription in E. coli. This inhibition can be relieved by adding lactose or isopropyl-β-D-thiogalactopyranoside (IPTG). lac repressor encoded by lacI
   1313..1343    -  promoter       lac promoter: promoter for the E. coli lac operon
   1358..1379    -  protein_bind   CAP binding site: CAP binding activates transcription in the presence of cAMP. E. coli catabolite activator protein
   1533..1556    +  promoter       Pc promoter (fragment): intI1 (promoter lies within the coding sequence); class 1 integron promoter
   1732..1788    +  CDS            GmR (fragment): gentamycin acetyltransferase; aacC1; confers resistance to gentamycin
   1795..2586    +  CDS            SmR: aminoglycoside adenylyltransferase (Murphy, 1985); aadA; confers resistance to spectinomycin and streptomycin
   2679..332     +  rep_origin     ori (across the origin): high-copy-number ColE1/pMB1/pBR322/pUC origin of replication
>Addgene plasmid #50698 | pFUS2_b4 | depositor full sequence | sequence record 75851 | pFUS2_b4 sequence 2935 bps
CGTGTCTTACCGGGTTGGACTCAAGACGATAGTTACCGGATAAGGCGCAGCGGTCGGGCTGAACGGGGGG
TTCGTGCACACAGCCCAGCTTGGAGCGAACGACCTACACCGAACTGAGATACCTACAGCGTGAGCATTGA
GAAAGCGCCACGCTTCCCGAAGGGAGAAAGGCGGACAGGTATCCGGTAAGCGGCAGGGTCGGAACAGGAG
AGCGCACGAGGGAGCTTCCAGGGGGAAACGCCTGGTATCTTTATAGTCCTGTCGGGTTTCGCCACCTCTG
ACTTGAGCGTCGATTTTTGTGATGCTCGTCAGGGGGGCGGAGCCTATGGAAAAACGCCAGCAACGCGGCC
TTTTTACGGTTCCTGGCCTTTTGCTGGCCTTTTGCTCACATGTTCTTTCCTGCGTTATCCCCTGATTCTG
TGGATAACCGTATTACCGCCTTTGAGTGAGCTGATACCGCTCGCCGCAGCCGAACGACCGAGCGCAGCGA
GTCAGTGAGCGAGGAAGCGGAAGAGCGCCCAATACGCAAACCGCCTCTCCCCGCGCGTTGGCCGATTCAT
TAATGCAGCTGGCACGACAGGTTTCCCGACTGGAAAGCGGGCAGTGAGCGCAACGCAATTAATACGCGTA
CCGCTAGCCAGGAAGAGTTTGTAGAAACGCAAAAAGGCCATCCGTCAGGATGGCCTTCTGCTTAGTTTGA
TGCCTGGCAGTTTATGGCGGGCGTCCTGCCCGCCACCCTCCGGGCCGTTGCTTCACAACGTTCAAATCCG
CTCCCGGCGGATTTGTCCTACTCAGGAGAGCGTTCACCGACAAACAACAGATAAAACGAAAGGCCCAGTC
TTCCGACTGAGCCTTTCGTTTTATTTGATGCCTGGCAGTTCCCTACTCTCGCGTTAACGCTAGCATGGAT
GTTTTCCCAGTCACGACGTTGTAAAACGACGGCCAGTCTTAAGCGTCTCAGACCCCGAGACCGGCGCCGC
TACAGGGCGCGTCCCATTCGCCATTCAGGCTGCGCAACTGTTGGGAAGGGCGATCGGTGCGGGCCTCTTC
GCTATTACGCCAGCTGGCGAAAGGGGGATGTGCTGCAAGGCGATTAAGTTGGGTAACGCCAGGGTTTTCC
CAGTCACGACGTTGTAAAACGACGGCCAGTGAGCGCGCGTAATACGACTCACTATAGGGCGAATTGGGTA
CCGGGCCCCCCCTCGAGGTCCTCCAGCTTTTGTTCCCTTTAGTGAGGGTTAATTGCGCGCTTGGCGTAAT
CATGGTCATAGCTGTTTCCTGTGTGAAATTGTTATCCGCTCACAATTCCACACAACATACGAGCCGGAAG
CATAAAGTGTAAAGCCTGGGGTGCCTAATGAGTGAGCTAACTCACATTAATTGCGTTGCGCTCACTGCCC
GCTTTCCACCGGTGGTCTCACCTGACCCCGAGACGTCTAGACCAGCCAGGACAGAAATGCCTCGACTTCG
CTGCTACCCAAGGTTGCCGGGTGACGCACACCGTGGAAACGGATGAAGGCACGAACCCAGTGGACATAAG
CCTGTTCGGTTCGTAAGCTGTAATGCAAGTAGCGTATGCGCTCACGCAACTGGTCCAGAACCTTGACCGA
ACGCAGCGGTGGTAACGGCGCAGTGGCGGTTTTCATGGCTTGTTATGACTGTTTTTTTGGGGTACAGTCT
ATGCCTCGGGCATCCAAGCAGCAAGCGCGTTACGCCGTGGGTCGATGTTTGATGTTATGGAGCAGCAACG
ATGTTACGCAGCAGGGCAGTCGCCCTAAAACAAAGTTAAACATTATGAGGGAAGCGGTGATCGCCGAAGT
ATCGACTCAACTATCAGAGGTAGTTGGCGTCATCGAGCGCCATCTCGAACCGACGTTGCTGGCCGTACAT
TTGTACGGCTCCGCAGTGGATGGCGGCCTGAAGCCACACAGTGATATTGATTTGCTGGTTACGGTGACCG
TAAGGCTTGATGAAACAACGCGGCGAGCTTTGATCAACGACCTTTTGGAAACTTCGGCTTCCCCTGGAGA
GAGCGAGATTCTCCGCGCTGTAGAAGTCACCATTGTTGTGCACGACGACATCATTCCGTGGCGTTATCCA
GCTAAGCGCGAACTGCAATTTGGAGAATGGCAGCGCAATGACATTCTTGCAGGTATCTTCGAGCCAGCCA
CGATCGACATTGATCTGGCTATCTTGCTGACAAAAGCAAGAGAACATAGCGTTGCCTTGGTAGGTCCAGC
GGCGGAGGAACTCTTTGATCCGGTTCCTGAACAGGATCTATTTGAGGCGCTAAATGAAACCTTAACGCTA
TGGAACTCGCCGCCCGACTGGGCTGGCGATGAGCGAAATGTAGTGCTTACGTTGTCCCGCATTTGGTACA
GCGCAGTAACCGGCAAAATCGCGCCGAAGGATGTCGCTGCCGACTGGGCAATGGAGCGCCTGCCGGCCCA
GTATCAGCCCGTCATACTTGAAGCTAGACAGGCTTATCTTGGACAAGAAGAAGATCGCTTGGCCTCGCGC
GCAGATCAGTTGGAAGAATTTGTCCACTACGTGAAAGGCGAGATCACCAAGGTAGTCGGCAAATAACCCT
CGAGCCACCCATGACCAAAATCCCTTAACGTGAGTTACGCGTCGTTCCACTGAGCGTCAGACCCCGTAGA
AAAGATCAAAGGATCTTCTTGAGATCCTTTTTTTCTGCGCGTAATCTGCTGCTTGCAAACAAAAAAACCA
CCGCTACCAGCGGTGGTTTGTTTGCCGGATCAAGAGCTACCAACTCTTTTTCCGAAGGTAACTGGCTTCA
GCAGAGCGCAGATACCAAATACTGTCCTTCTAGTGTAGCCGTAGTTAGGCCACCACTTCAAGAACTCTGT
AGCACCGCCTACATACCTCGCTCTGCTAATCCTGTTACCAGTGGCTGCTGCCAGTGGCGATAAGT
