>Addgene plasmid #50698 | pFUS2_b4 | addgene partial sequence | sequence record 82929 | T7 5'-TAATACGACTCACTATAGGG-3'
TCCTCCAGCTTTTGTTCCCTTTAGTGAGGGTTAATTGCGCGCTTGGCGTAATCATGGTCATAGCTGTTTC
CTGTGTGAAATTGTTATCCGCTCACAATTCCACACAACATACGAGCCGGAAGCATAAAGTGTAAAGCCTG
GGGTGCCTAATGAGTGAGCTAACTCACATTAATTGCGTTGCGCTCACTGCCCGCTTTCCACCGGTGGTCT
CACCTGACCCCGAGACGTCTAGACCAGCCAGGACAGAAATGCCTCGACTTCGCTGCTACCCAAGGTTGCC
GGGTGACGCACACCGTGGAAACGGATGAAGGCACGAACCCAGTGGACATAAGCCTGTTCGGTTCGTAAGC
TGTAATGCAAGTAGCGTATGCGCTCACGCAACTGGTCCAGAACCTTGACCGAACGCAGCGGTGGTAACGG
CGCAGTGGCGGTTTTCATGGCTTGTTATGACTGTTTTTTTGGGGTACAGTCTATGCCTCGGGCATCCAAG
CAGCAAGCGCGTTACGCCGTGGGTCGATGTTTGATGTTATGGAGCAGCAACGATGTTACGCAGCAGGGCA
GTCGCCCTAAAACAAAGTTAAACATTATGAGGGAAGCGGTGATCGCCGAAGTATCGACTCAACTATCAGA
GGTAGTTGGCGTCATCGAGCGCCATCTCGAACCGACGTTGCTGGCCGTACATTTGTACGGCTCCGCAGTG
GATGGCGGCCTGAAGCCACACAGTGATATTGATTTGCTGGTTACGGTGACCGTAAGGCTTGATGAAACAA
CGCGGCGAGCTTTGATCAACGACCTTTTGGAAACTTCGGCTTCCCCTGGAGAGAGCGAGATTCTCCGCGC
TGTAGAAGTCACCATTGTTGTGCACGACGACATCATTCCGTGGCGTTATCCAGCTAA
