>Addgene plasmid #50698 | pFUS2_b4 | addgene partial sequence | sequence record 83216 | pCR8_R1 5'-cgaaccgaacaggcttatgt-3'
GTGCGTCACCCGGCAACCTTGGGTAGCAGCGAAGTCGAGGCATTTCTGTCCTGGCTGGTCTAGACGTCTC
GGGGTCAGGTGAGACCACCGGTGGAAAGCGGGCAGTGAGCGCAACGCAATTAATGTGAGTTAGCTCACTC
ATTAGGCACCCCAGGCTTTACACTTTATGCTTCCGGCTCGTATGTTGTGTGGAATTGTGAGCGGATAACA
ATTTCACACAGGAAACAGCTATGACCATGATTACGCCAAGCGCGCAATTAACCCTCACTAAAGGGAACAA
AAGCTGGAGGACCTCGAGGGGGGGCCCGGTACCCAATTCGCCCTATAGTGAGTCGTATTACGCGCGCTCA
CTGGCCGTCGTTTTACAACGTCGTGACTGGGAAAACCCTGGCGTTACCCAACTTAATCGCCTTGCAGCAC
ATCCCCCTTTCGCCAGCTGGCGTAATAGCGAAGAGGCCCGCACCGATCGCCCTTCCCAACAGTTGCGCAG
CCTGAATGGCGAATGGGACGCGCCCTGTAGCGGCGCCGGTCTCGGGGTCTGAGACGCTTAAGACTGGCCG
TCGTTTTACAACGTCGTGACTGGGAAAACATCCATGCTAGCGTTAACGCGAGAGTAGGGAACTGCCAGGC
ATCAAATAAAACGAAAGGCTCAGTCGGAAGACTGGGCCTTTCGTTTTATCTGTTGTTTGTCGGTGAACGC
TCTCCTGAGTAGGACAAATCCGCCGGGAGCGGATTTGAACGTTGTGAAGCAACGGCCCGGA
